>Addgene plasmid #68027 | pEGFP-Anillin | addgene full sequence | sequence record 190164 | Addgene NGS Result
TTCTTTCCTGCGTTATCCCCTGATTCTGTGGATAACCGTATTACCGCCATGCATTAGTTATTAATAGTAA
TCAATTACGGGGTCATTAGTTCATAGCCCATATATGGAGTTCCGCGTTACATAACTTACGGTAAATGGCC
CGCCTGGCTGACCGCCCAACGACCCCCGCCCATTGACGTCAATAATGACGTATGTTCCCATAGTAACGCC
AATAGGGACTTTCCATTGACGTCAATGGGTGGAGTATTTACGGTAAACTGCCCACTTGGCAGTACATCAA
GTGTATCATATGCCAAGTACGCCCCCTATTGACGTCAATGACGGTAAATGGCCCGCCTGGCATTATGCCC
AGTACATGACCTTATGGGACTTTCCTACTTGGCAGTACATCTACGTATTAGTCATCGCTATTACCATGGT
GATGCGGTTTTGGCAGTACATCAATGGGCGTGGATAGCGGTTTGACTCACGGGGATTTCCAAGTCTCCAC
CCCATTGACGTCAATGGGAGTTTGTTTTGGCACCAAAATCAACGGGACTTTCCAAAATGTCGTAACAACT
CCGCCCCATTGACGCAAATGGGCGGTAGGCGTGTACGGTGGGAGGTCTATATAAGCAGAGCTGGTTTAGT
GAACCGTCAGATCCGCTAGCGCTACCGGTCGCCACCATGGTGAGCAAGGGCGAGGAGCTGTTCACCGGGG
TGGTGCCCATCCTGGTCGAGCTGGACGGCGACGTAAACGGCCACAAGTTCAGCGTGTCCGGCGAGGGCGA
GGGCGATGCCACCTACGGCAAGCTGACCCTGAAGTTCATCTGCACCACCGGCAAGCTGCCCGTGCCCTGG
CCCACCCTCGTGACCACCCTGACCTACGGCGTGCAGTGCTTCAGCCGCTACCCCGACCACATGAAGCAGC
ACGACTTCTTCAAGTCCGCCATGCCCGAAGGCTACGTCCAGGAGCGCACCATCTTCTTCAAGGACGACGG
CAACTACAAGACCCGCGCCGAGGTGAAGTTCGAGGGCGACACCCTGGTGAACCGCATCGAGCTGAAGGGC
ATCGACTTCAAGGAGGACGGCAACATCCTGGGGCACAAGCTGGAGTACAACTACAACAGCCACAACGTCT
ATATCATGGCCGACAAGCAGAAGAACGGCATCAAGGTGAACTTCAAGATCCGCCACAACATCGAGGACGG
CAGCGTGCAGCTCGCCGACCACTACCAGCAGAACACCCCCATCGGCGACGGCCCCGTGCTGCTGCCCGAC
AACCACTACCTGAGCACCCAGTCCGCCCTGAGCAAAGACCCCAACGAGAAGCGCGATCACATGGTCCTGC
TGGAGTTCGTGACCGCCGCCGGGATCACTCTCGGCATGGACGAGCTGTACAAGTCCGGACTCAGATCTCG
AGCTCAAGCTTCAATGGATCCGTTTACGGAGAAACTGCTGGAGCGAACCCGTGCCAGGCGAGAGAATCTT
CAGAGAAAAATGGCTGAGAGGCCCACAGCAGCTCCAAGGTCTATGACTCATGCTAAGCGAGCTAGACAGC
CACTTTCAGAAGCAAGTAACCAGCAGCCCCTCTCTGGTGGTGAAGAGAAATCTTGTACAAAACCATCGCC
ATCAAAAAAACGCTGTTCTGACAACACTGAAGTAGAAGTTTCTAACTTGGAAAATAAACAACCAGTTGAG
TCGACATCTGCAAAATCTTGTTCTCCAAGTCCTGTGTCTCCTCAGGTGCAGCCACAAGCAGCAGATACCA
TCAGTGATTCTGTTGCTGTCCCGGCATCACTGCTGGGCATGAGGAGAGGGCTGAACTCAAGATTGGAAGC
AACTGCAGCCTCCTCAGTTAAAACACGTATGCAAAAACTTGCAGAGCAACGGCGCCGTTGGGATAATGAT
GATATGACAGATGACATTCCTGAAAGCTCACTCTTCTCACCAATGCCATCAGAGGAAAAGGCTGCTTCCC
CTCCCAGACCTCTGCTTTCAAATGCCTCGGCAACTCCAGTTGGCAGAAGGGGCCGTCTGGCCAATCTTGC
TGCAACTATTTGCTCCTGGGAAGATGATGTAAATCACTCATTTGCAAAACAAAACAGTGTACAAGAACAG
CCTGGTACCGCTTGTTTATCCAAATTTTCCTCTGCAAGTGGAGCATCTGCTAGGATCAATAGCAGCAGTG
TTAAGCAGGAAGCTACATTCTGTTCCCAAAGGGATGGCGACGCAAGCTTAAACAAGGCCCTATCCTCAAG
TGCTGCTGATGCGTCTTTGGTTAATGCCTCAATTTCCAGCTCTGTGAAAGCTACTTCTCCAGTGAAATCT
ACTACATCTATCACTGATGCTAAAAGTTGTGAGGGACAAAATCCTGAGCTACTTCCAAAAACTCCTATTA
GTCCTCTGAAAACGGGGGTATCGAAACCAATTGTGAAGTCAACTTTATCCCAGACAGTTCCATCCAAGGG
AGAATTAAGTAGAGAAATTTGTCTGCAATCTCAATCTAAAGACAAATCTACGACACCAGGAGGAACAGGA
ATTAAGCCTTTCCTGGAACGCTTTGGAGAGCGTTGTCAAGAACATAGCAAAGAAAGTCCAGCTCGTAGCA
CACCCCACAGAACCCCCATTATTACTCCAAATACAAAGGCCATCCAAGAAAAATTATTCAAGCAAGACAC
ATCTTCATCTACTACCCATTTAGCACAACAGCTCAAGCAGGAACGTCAAAAAGAACTAGCATGTCTTCGT
GGCCGATTTGACAAGGGCAATATATGGAGTGCAGAAAAAGGCGGAAACTCAAAAAGCAAACAACTAGAAA
CCAAACAGGAAACTCACTGTCAGAGCACTCCCCTCAAAAAACACCAAGGTGTTTCAAAAACTCAGTCACT
TCCAGTAACAGAAAAGGTGACCGAAAACCAGATACCAGCCAAAAATTCTAGTACAGAACCTAAAGAAGTG
ATACGTGAAATTGAGATGAGTGTGGATGATGATGATATCAATAGTTCGAAAGTAATTAATGACCTCTTCA
GTGATGTCCTAGAGGAAGGTGAACTAGATATGGAGAAGAGCCAAGAGGAGATGGATCAAGCATTAGCAGA
AAGCAGCGAAGAACAGGAAGATGCACTGAATATCTCCTCAATGTCTTTACTTGCACCATTGGCACAAACA
GTTGGTGTGGTAAGTCCAGAGAGTTTAGTGTCCACACCTAGACTGGAATTGAAAGACACCAGCAGAAGTG
ATGAAAGTCCAAAACCAGGAAAATTCCAAAGAACTCGTGTCCCTCGAGCTGAATCTGGTGATAGCCTTGG
TTCTGAAGATCGTGATCTTCTTTACAGCATTGATGCATATAGATCTCAAAGATTCAAAGAAACAGAACGT
CCATCAATAAAGCAGGTGATTGTTCGGAAGGAAGATGTTACTTCAAAACTGGATGAAAAAAATAATGCCT
TTCCTTGTCAAGTTAATATCAAACAGAAAATGCAGGAACTCAATAACGAAATAAATATGCAACAGACAGT
GATCTATCAAGCTAGCCAGGCTCTTAACTGCTGTGTTGATGAAGAACATGGAAAAGGGTCCCTAGAAGAA
GCTGAAGCAGAAAGACTTCTTCTAATTGCAACTGGGAAGAGAACACTTTTGATTGATGAATTGAATAAAT
TGAAGAACGAAGGACCTCAGAGGAAGAATAAGGCTAGTCCCCAAAGTGAATTTATGCCATCCAAAGGATC
AGTTACTTTGTCAGAAATCCGCTTGCCTCTAAAAGCAGATTTTGTCTGCAGTACGGTTCAGAAACCAGAT
GCAGCAAATTACTATTACTTAATTATACTAAAAGCAGGAGCTGAAAATATGGTAGCCACACCATTAGCAA
GTACTTCAAACTCTCTTAACGGTGATGCTCTGACATTCACTACTACATTTACTCTGCAAGATGTATCCAA
TGACTTTGAAATAAATATTGAAGTTTACAGCTTGGTGCAAAAGAAAGATCCCTCAGGCCTTGATAAGAAG
AAAAAAACATCCAAGTCCAAGGCTATTACTCCAAAGCGACTCCTCACATCTATAACCACAAAAAGCAACA
TTCATTCTTCAGTCATGGCCAGTCCAGGAGGTCTTAGTGCTGTGCGAACCAGCAACTTCGCCCTTGTTGG
ATCTTACACATTATCATTGTCTTCAGTAGGAAATACTAAGTTTGTTCTGGACAAGGTCCCCTTTTTATCT
TCTTTGGAAGGTCATATTTATTTAAAAATAAAATGTCAAGTGAATTCCAGTGTTGAAGAAAGAGGTTTTC
TAACCATATTTGAAGATGTTAGTGGTTTTGGTGCCTGGCATCGAAGATGGTGTGTTCTTTCTGGAAACTG
TATATCTTATTGGACTTATCCAGATGATGAGAAACGCAAGAATCCCATAGGAAGGATAAATCTGGCTAAT
TGTACCAGTCGTCAGATAGAACCAGCCAACAGAGAATTTTGTGCAAGACGCAACACTTTTGAATTAATTA
CTGTCCGACCACAAAGAGAAGATGACCGAGAGACTCTTGTCAGCCAATGCAGGGACACACTCTGTGTTAC
CAAGAACTGGCTGTCTGCAGATACTAAAGAAGAGCGGGATCTCTGGATGCAAAAACTCAATCAAGTTCTT
GTTGATATTCGCCTCTGGCAACCTGATGCTTGCTACAAACCTATTGGAAAGCCTTGACCGCGGGCCCGGG
ATCCACCGGATCTAGATAACTGATCATAATCAGCCATACCACATTTGTAGAGGTTTTACTTGCTTTAAAA
AACCTCCCACACCTCCCCCTGAACCTGAAACATAAAATGAATGCAATTGTTGTTGTTAACTTGTTTATTG
CAGCTTATAATGGTTACAAATAAAGCAATAGCATCACAAATTTCACAAATAAAGCATTTTTTTCACTGCA
TTCTAGTTGTGGTTTGTCCAAACTCATCAATGTATCTTAAGGCGTAAATTGTAAGCGTTAATATTTTGTT
AAAATTCGCGTTAAATTTTTGTTAAATCAGCTCATTTTTTAACCAATAGGCCGAAATCGGCAAAATCCCT
TATAAATCAAAAGAATAGACCGAGATAGGGT
[37 nt withheld, positions 5072-5108]
AAAGAACGTGGACTCCAACGTCAAAGG
[49 nt withheld, positions 5136-5184]
T
[91 nt withheld, positions 5186-5276]
G
[124 nt withheld, positions 5278-5401]
CAGGTGGCACTTTTCGGGGAAATGTGCGCGGAACCCCTATTTGTTTATTTTTCTAAATACATTCAAATAT
GTATCCGCTCATGAGACAATAACCCTGATAAATGCTTCAATAATATTGAAAAAGGAAGAGTCCTGAGGCG
GAAAGAACCAGCTGTGGAATGTGTGTCAGTTAGGGTGTGGAAAGTCCCCAGGCTCCCCAGCAGGCAGAAG
TATGCAAAGCATGCATCTCAATTAGTCAGCAACCAGGTGTGGAAAGTCCCCAGGCTCCCCAGCAGGCAGA
AGTATGCAAAGCATGCATCTCAATTAGTCAGCAACCATAGTCCCGCCCCTAACTCCGCCCATCCCGCCCC
TAACTCCGCCCAGTTCCGCCCATTCTCCGCCCCATGGCTGACTAATTTTTTTTATTTATGCAGAGGCCGA
GGCCGCCTCGGCCTCTGAGCTATTCCAGAAGTAGTGAGGAGGCTTTTTTGGAGGCCTAGGCTTTTGCAAA
GATCGATCAAGAGACAGGATGAGGATCGTTTCGCATGATTGAACAAGATGGATTGCACGCAGGTTCTCCG
GCCGCTTGGGTGGAGAGGCTATTCGGCTATGACTGGGCACAACAGACAATCGGCTGCTCTGATGCCGCCG
TGTTCCGGCTGTCAGCGCAGGGGCGCCCGGTTCTTTTTGTCAAGACCGACCTGTCCGGTGCCCTGAATGA
ACTGCAAGACGAGGCAGCGCGGCTATCGTGGCTGGCCACGACGGGCGTTCCTTGCGCAGCTGTGCTCGAC
GTTGTCACTGAAGCGGGAAGGGACTGGCTGCTATTGGGCGAAGTGCCGGGGCAGGATCTCCTGTCATCTC
ACCTTGCTCCTGCCGAGAAAGTATCCATCATGGCTGATGCAATGCGGCGGCTGCATACGCTTGATCCGGC
TACCTGCCCATTCGACCACCAAGCGAAACATCGCATCGAGCGAGCACGTACTCGGATGGAAGCCGGTCTT
GTCGATCAGGATGATCTGGACGAAGAGCATCAGGGGCTCGCGCCAGCCGAACTGTTCGCCAGGCTCAAGG
CGAGCATGCCCGACGGCGAGGATCTCGTCGTGACCCATGGCGATGCCTGCTTGCCGAATATCATGGTGGA
AAATGGCCGCTTTTCTGGATTCATCGACTGTGGCCGGCTGGGTGTGGCGGACCGCTATCAGGACATAGCG
TTGGCTACCCGTGATATTGCTGAAGAGCTTGGCGGCGAATGGGCTGACCGCTTCCTCGTGCTTTACGGTA
TCGCCGCTCCCGATTCGCAGCGCATCGCCTTCTATCGCCTTCTTGACGAGTTCTTCTGAGCGGGACTCTG
GGGTTCGAAATGACCGACCAAGCGACGCCCAACCTGCCATCACGAGATTTCGATTCCACCGCCGCCTTCT
ATGAAAGGTTGGGCTTCGGAATCGTTTTCCGGGACGCCGGCTGGATGATCCTCCAGCGCGGGGATCTCAT
GCTGGAGTTCTTCGCCCACCCTAGGGGGAGGCTAACTGAAACACGGAAGGAGACAATACCGGAAGGAACC
CGCGCTATGACGGCAATAAAAAGACAGAATAAAACGCACGGTGTTGGGTCGTTTGTTCATAAACGCGGGG
TTCGGTCCCAGGGCTGGCACTCTGTCGATACCCCACCGAGACCCCATTGGGGCCAATACGCCCGCGTTTC
TTCCTTTTCCCCACCCCACCCCCCAAGTTCGGGTGAAGGCCCAGGGCTCGCAGCCAACGTCGGGGCGGCA
GGCCCTGCCATAGCCTCAGGTTACTCATATATACTTTAGATTGATTTAAAACTTCATTTTTAATTTAAAA
GGATCTAGGTGAAGATCCTTTTTGATAATCTCATGACCAAAATCCCTTAACGTGAGTTTTCGTTCCACTG
AGCGTCAGACCCCGTAGAAAAGATCAAAGGATCTTCTTGAGATCCTTTTTTTCTGCGCGTAATCTGCTGC
TTGCAAACAAAAAAACCACCGCTACCAGCGGTGGTTTGTTTGCCGGATCAAGAGCTACCAACTCTTTTTC
CGAAGGTAACTGGCTTCAGCAGAGCGCAGATACCAAATACTGTTCTTCTAGTGTAGCCGTAGTTAGGCCA
CCACTTCAAGAACTCTGTAGCACCGCCTACATACCTCGCTCTGCTAATCCTGTTACCAGTGGCTGCTGCC
AGTGGCGATAAGTCGTGTCTTACCGGGTTGGACTCAAGACGATAGTTACCGGATAAGGCGCAGCGGTCGG
GCTGAACGGGGGGTTCGTGCACACAGCCCAGCTTGGAGCGAACGACCTACACCGAACTGAGATACCTACA
GCGTGAGCTATGAGAAAGCGCCACGCTTCCCGAAGGGAGAAAGGCGGACAGGTATCCGGTAAGCGGCAGG
GTCGGAACAGGAGAGCGCACGAGGGAGCTTCCAGGGGGAAACGCCTGGTATCTTTATAGTCCTGTCGGGT
TTCGCCACCTCTGACTTGAGCGTCGATTTTTGTGATGCTCGTCAGGGGGGCGGAGCCTATGGAAAAACGC
CAGCAACGCGGCCTTTTTACGGTTCCTGGCCTTTTGCTGGCCTTTTGCTCACATG
Features (pLannotate 1.2.2; 17 found; start..end, strand, type, name):
      1..47      +  rep_origin     RSF ori (fragment): Plasmids containing the RSF 1030 origin of replication can be propagated in E. coli cells that contain additional plasmids with compatible origins.
    115..418     +  enhancer       CMV enhancer: human cytomegalovirus immediate early enhancer
    419..622     +  promoter       CMV promoter: human cytomegalovirus (CMV) immediate early promoter
    667..1383    +  CDS            EGFP: EGFP is a basic (constitutively fluorescent) green fluorescent protein published in 1996, derived from Aequorea victoria. It is reported to be a rapidly-maturing weak dimer with moderate acid sensitivity.
   1384..1412    +  misc_feature   MCS (fragment): multiple cloning site
   1414..4674    +  CDS            ANLN: ANLN_HUMAN - Experimental evidence at protein level: Swiss-Prot protein existence level 1. Required for cytokinesis (PubMed:16040610). Essential for the structural integrity of the cleavage furrow and for completion of cleavage furrow ingression. Plays a role in bleb assembly during metaphase and anaphase of mitosis (PubMed:23870127). May play a significant role in podocyte cell migration (PubMed:24676636). From Homo sapiens (Human).
   4677..4699    +  misc_feature   MCS (fragment): multiple cloning site
   4711..4795    +  CDS            large T antigen (fragment): large T antigen from SV40 (simian virus 40)
   4818..4939    +  polyA_signal   SV40 poly(A) signal: SV40 polyadenylation signal
   4973..5401    -  rep_origin     f1 ori (sequence partly withheld): f1 bacteriophage origin of replication; arrow indicates direction of (+) strand synthesis
   5428..5532    +  promoter       AmpR promoter: bla
   5534..5891    +  promoter       SV40 promoter: SV40 enhancer and early promoter
   5926..6720    +  CDS            NeoR/KanR: aminoglycoside phosphotransferase from Tn5; aph(3')-II (or nptII); confers resistance to neomycin, kanamycin, and G418 (Geneticin®)
   6741..6893    +  CDS            ble (fragment): BLE_KLEPN - Experimental evidence at protein level: Swiss-Prot protein existence level 1. Binding protein with a strong affinity to the bleomycin family of antibiotics. Binds to CL990; an antimitotic-antibiotic compound. From Klebsiella pneumoniae.
   6952..6999    +  polyA_signal   HSV TK poly(A) signal: herpes simplex virus thymidine kinase polyadenylation signal (Cole and Stacy, 1985)
   7090..7106    -  polyA_signal   bGH poly(A) signal (fragment): bovine growth hormone polyadenylation signal
   7328..7916    +  rep_origin     ori: high-copy-number ColE1/pMB1/pBR322/pUC origin of replication
