[The description below was written by a language model from this plasmid's Addgene catalogue record, the feature table of its GenBank file and pLannotate feature annotations shown in this document.]
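Description:
pEGFP-Anillin is a mammalian expression plasmid of about 8 kb built on the Clontech pEGFP-C1 backbone. It carries full-length human anillin (ANLN), inserted between the HindIII and SacII sites of the multiple cloning site. The human cytomegalovirus immediate early enhancer and promoter drive an EGFP coding sequence that runs through a short stretch of polylinker into the roughly 3.3 kb anillin open reading frame. The product is anillin with EGFP fused at its N terminus, and the transcript ends at an SV40 polyadenylation signal. The plasmid replicates in E. coli from a high-copy ColE1/pUC-type origin and also carries an f1 origin. One Tn5 aminoglycoside phosphotransferase gene provides both selections. A bacterial promoter expresses it for kanamycin resistance in E. coli, and the SV40 early promoter with an HSV TK polyadenylation signal expresses it for G418 selection in mammalian cells. The short RSF ori, ble, bGH poly(A) and large T antigen fragments in the annotation look like partial matches to backbone sequence rather than functional parts.

The anillin sequence contains a cluster of silent substitutions near nucleotide 800 that make the transcript resistant to RNAi. This allows endogenous anillin to be depleted while the tagged protein continues to be expressed. The record also lists a D278A change without explaining it. Anillin is a scaffold protein required for cleavage furrow integrity and completion of cytokinesis, and the associated study links it to RhoA, actin and myosin. The construct therefore suits knockdown-rescue and live-imaging localisation experiments in dividing human cells. The full-length feature table covers the whole plasmid, whereas the GenBank record held for it is an unannotated 823 bp partial read.
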