Addgene plasmid #68027: pEGFP-Anillin
Purpose: Full length Anillin rendered RNAi-resistant) in mammalian expression vector pEGFP-C1
Depositing lab: Michael Glotzer. Depositing organization: University of Chicago. Publication: Anillin is a scaffold protein that links RhoA, actin, and myosin during cytokinesis. Piekny AJ, Glotzer M. Curr Biol. 2008 Jan 8;18(1):30-6. Epub 2007 Dec 27. 10.1016/j.cub.2007.11.068 PubMed 18158243.
Backbone
  Vector backbone: pEGFP-C1
  Backbone manufacturer: Clontech
  Backbone size w/o insert (bp): 4700
  Total vector size (bp): 7976
  Vector type: Mammalian Expression
  Selectable markers: Neomycin (select with G418)
Growth in bacteria
  Bacterial resistance: Kanamycin, 50 μg/mL
  Growth temperature: 37°C
  Growth strain: DH5alpha
  Copy number: Unknown
Gene/Insert
  Gene/Insert name: Anillin (alt name: hsAnillin)
  Species: H. sapiens (human)
  Insert size (bp): 3264
  Mutation: silent mutations at 798 5'-TGCC TCTTTGAATAAA-3' 814 to 5' -CGCAAGCTTAAACAAG-3' for RNAi resistance. D278A
  GenBank ID: BC070066.1
  Entrez Gene: ANLN (a.k.a. FSGS8, Scraps, scra)
  Promoter: CMV
  Tag / fusion protein: eGFP (N terminal on backbone)
  Cloning method: Restriction Enzyme; 5′ cloning site HindIII (not destroyed); 3′ cloning site SacII (not destroyed)
  Sequencing primers: 5′ CATGGACGAGCTGTACAAG
Terms and licenses: Academic/Nonprofit Terms; Industry Terms: Not Available to Industry
How to cite: pEGFP-Anillin was a gift from Michael Glotzer (Addgene plasmid # 68027 ; http://n2t.net/addgene:68027 ; RRID:Addgene_68027)
