LOCUS       Exported 823 bp ds-DNA linear SYN 08-JUN-2021
DEFINITION  Full length Anillin rendered RNAi-resistant) in mammalian expression
            vector pEGFP-C1.
ACCESSION   .
VERSION     .
KEYWORDS    pEGFP-Anillin
SOURCE      synthetic DNA construct
  ORGANISM  synthetic DNA construct
REFERENCE   1 (bases 1 to 823)
  AUTHORS   Piekny AJ, Glotzer M
  TITLE     Anillin is a scaffold protein that links RhoA, actin, and myosin
            during cytokinesis.
  JOURNAL   Curr Biol. 2008 Jan 8;18(1):30-6. Epub 2007 Dec 27.
  PUBMED    18158243
REFERENCE   2 (bases 1 to 823)
  AUTHORS   .
  TITLE     Direct Submission
  JOURNAL   Exported Jun 8, 2021 from SnapGene Server 1.1.58
            http://www.snapgene.com
FEATURES             Location/Qualifiers
     source          1..823
                     /organism="synthetic DNA construct"
                     /mol_type="other DNA"
ORIGIN
        1 gttacaacaa caattgcatt cattttatgt ttcaggttca gggggaggtg tgggaggttt
       61 tttaaagcaa gtaaaacctc tacaaatgtg gtatggctga ttatgatcag ttatctagat
      121 ccggtggatc ccgggcccgc ggtcaaggct ttccaatagg tttgtagcaa gcatcaggtt
      181 gccagaggcg aatatcaaca agaacttgat tgagtttttg catccagaga tcccgctctt
      241 ctttagtatc tgcagacagc cagttcttgg taacacagag tgtgtccctg cattggctga
      301 caagagtctc tcggtcatct tctctttgtg gtcggacagt aattaattca aaagtgttgc
      361 gtcttgcaca aaattctctg ttggctggtt ctatctgacg actggtacaa ttagccagat
      421 ttatccttcc tatgggattc ttgcgtttct catcatctgg ataagtccaa taagatatac
      481 agtttccaga aagaacacac catcttcgat gccaggcacc aaaaccacta acatcttcaa
      541 atatggttag aaaacctctt tcttcaacac tggaattcac ttgacatttt atttttaaat
      601 aaatatgacc ttccaaagaa gataaaaagg ggaccttgtc cagaacaaac ttagtatttc
      661 ctactgaaga caatgataat gtgtaagatc caacaagggc gaagttgctg gttcgcacag
      721 cactaagacc tcctggactg gccatgactg aagaatgaat gttgcttttt gtggttatag
      781 atgtgaggag tcgctttgga gtaatagcct tggacttgga tgt
//
