>Addgene plasmid #68027 | pEGFP-Anillin | depositor partial sequence | sequence record 120099 | insert
CAATGGATCCGTTTACGGAGAAACTGCTGGAGCGAACCCGTGCCAGGCGAGAGAATCTTCAGAGAAAAAT
GGCTGAGAGGCCCACAGCAGCTCCAAGGTCTATGACTCATGCTAAGCGAGCTAGACAGCCACTTTCAGAA
GCAAGTAACCAGCAGCCCCTCTCTGGTGGTGAAGAGAAATCTTGTACAAAACCATCGCCATCAAAAAAAC
GCTGTTCTGACAACACTGAAGTAGAAGTTTCTAACTTGGAAAATAAACAACCAGTTGAGTCGACATCTGC
AAAATCTTGTTCTCCAAGTCCTGTGTCTCCTCAGGTGCAGCCACAAGCAGCAGATACCATCAGTGATTCT
GTTGCTGTCCCGGCATCACTGCTGGGCATGAGGAGAGGGCTGAACTCAAGATTGGAAGCAACTGCAGCCT
CCTCAGTTAAAACACGTATGCAAAAACTTGCAGAGCAACGGCGCCGTTGGGATAATGATGATATGACAGA
TGACATTCCTGAAAGCTCACTCTTCTCACCAATGCCATCAGAGGAAAAGGCTGCTTCCCCTCCCAGACCT
CTGCTTTCAAATGCCTCGGCAACTCCAGTTGGCAGAAGGGGCCGTCTGGCCAATCTTGCTGCAACTATTT
GCTCCTGGGAAGATGATGTAAATCACTCATTTGCAAAACAAAACAGTGTACAAGAACAGCCTGGTACCGC
TTGTTTATCCAAATTTTCCTCTGCAAGTGGAGCATCTGCTAGGATCAATAGCAGCAGTGTTAAGCAGGAA
GCTACATTCTGTTCCCAAAGGGATGGCGACGCAAGCTTAAACAAGGCCCTATCCTCAAGTGCTGATGATG
CGTCTTTGGTTAATGCCTCAATTTCCAGCTCTGTGAAAGCTACTTCTCCAGTGAAATCTACTACATCTAT
CACTGATGCTAAAAGTTGTGAGGGACAAAATCCTGAGCTACTTCCAAAAACTCCTATTAGTCCTCTGAAA
ACGGGGGTATCGAAACCAATTGTGAAGTCAACTTTATCCCAGACAGTTCCATCCAAGGGAGAATTAAGTA
GAGAAATTTGTCTGCAATCTCAATCTAAAGACAAATCTACGACACCAGGAGGAACAGGAATTAAGCCTTT
CCTGGAACGCTTTGGAGAGCGTTGTCAAGAACATAGCAAAGAAAGTCCAGCTCGTAGCACACCCCACAGA
ACCCCCATTATTACTCCAAATACAAAGGCCATCCAAGAAAAATTATTCAAGCAAGACACATCTTCATCTA
CTACCCATTTAGCACAACAGCTCAAGCAGGAACGTCAAAAAGAACTAGCATGTCTTCGTGGCCGATTTGA
CAAGGGCAATATATGGAGTGCAGAAAAAGGCGGAAACTCAAAAAGCAAACAACTAGAAACCAAACAGGAA
ACTCACTGTCAGAGCACTCCCCTCAAAAAACACCAAGGTGTTTCAAAAACTCAGTCACTTCCAGTAACAG
AAAAGGTGACCGAAAACCAGATACCAGCCAAAAATTCTAGTACAGAACCTAAAGAAGTGATACGTGAAAT
TGAGATGAGTGTGGATGATGATGATATCAATAGTTCGAAAGTAATTAATGACCTCTTCAGTGATGTCCTA
GAGGAAGGTGAACTAGATATGGAGAAGAGCCAAGAGGAGATGGATCAAGCATTAGCAGAAAGCAGCGAAG
AACAGGAAGATGCACTGAATATCTCCTCAATGTCTTTACTTGCACCATTGGCACAAACAGTTGGTGTGGT
AAGTCCAGAGAGTTTAGTGTCCACACCTAGACTGGAATTGAAAGACACCAGCAGAAGTGATGAAAGTCCA
AAACCAGGAAAATTCCAAAGAACTCGTGTCCCTCGAGCTGAATCTGGTGATAGCCTTGGTTCTGAAGATC
GTGATCTTCTTTACAGCATTGATGCATATAGATCTCAAAGATTCAAAGAAACAGAACGTCCATCAATAAA
GCAGGTGATTGTTCGGAAGGAAGATGTTACTTCAAAACTGGATGAAAAAAATAATGCCTTTCCTTGTCAA
GTTAATATCAAACAGAAAATGCAGGAACTCAATAACGAAATAAATATGCAACAGACAGTGATCTATCAAG
CTAGCCAGGCTCTTAACTGCTGTGTTGATGAAGAACATGGAAAAGGGTCCCTAGAAGAAGCTGAAGCAGA
AAGACTTCTTCTAATTGCAACTGGGAAGAGAACACTTTTGATTGATGAATTGAATAAATTGAAGAACGAA
GGACCTCAGAGGAAGAATAAGGCTAGTCCCCAAAGTGAATTTATGCCATCCAAAGGATCAGTTACTTTGT
CAGAAATCCGCTTGCCTCTAAAAGCAGATTTTGTCTGCAGTACGGTTCAGAAACCAGATGCAGCAAATTA
CTATTACTTAATTATACTAAAAGCAGGAGCTGAAAATATGGTAGCCACACCATTAGCAAGTACTTCAAAC
TCTCTTAACGGTGATGCTCTGACATTCACTACTACATTTACTCTGCAAGATGTATCCAATGACTTTGAAA
TAAATATTGAAGTTTACAGCTTGGTGCAAAAGAAAGATCCCTCAGGCCTTGATAAGAAGAAAAAAACATC
CAAGTCCAAGGCTATTACTCCAAAGCGACTCCTCACATCTATAACCACAAAAAGCAACATTCATTCTTCA
GTCATGGCCAGTCCAGGAGGTCTTAGTGCTGTGCGAACCAGCAACTTCGCCCTTGTTGGATCTTACACAT
TATCATTGTCTTCAGTAGGAAATACTAAGTTTGTTCTGGACAAGGTCCCCTTTTTATCTTCTTTGGAAGG
TCATATTTATTTAAAAATAAAATGTCAAGTGAATTCCAGTGTTGAAGAAAGAGGTTTTCTAACCATATTT
GAAGATGTTAGTGGTTTTGGTGCCTGGCATCGAAGATGGTGTGTTCTTTCTGGAAACTGTATATCTTATT
GGACTTATCCAGATGATGAGAAACGCAAGAATCCCATAGGAAGGATAAATCTGGCTAATTGTACCAGTCG
TCAGATAGAACCAGCCAACAGAGAATTTTGTGCAAGACGCAACACTTTTGAATTAATTACTGTCCGACCA
CAAAGAGAAGATGACCGAGAGACTCTTGTCAGCCAATGCAGGGACACACTCTGTGTTACCAAGAACTGGC
TGTCTGCAGATACTAAAGAAGAGCGGGATCTCTGGATGCAAAAACTCAATCAAGTTCTTGTTGATATTCG
CCTCTGGCAACCTGATGCTTGCTACAAACCTATTGGAAAGCCTTGA
