>Addgene plasmid #68027 | pEGFP-Anillin | addgene partial sequence | sequence record 123646 | EGFP-C 5'-CATGGTCCTGCTGGAGTTCGTG-3'
AGCTGTCAGTCCGGACTCAGATCTCGAGCTCAAGCTTCAATGGATCCGTTTACGGAGAAACTGCTGGAGC
GAACCCGTGCCAGGCGAGAGAATCTTCAGAGAAAAATGGCTGAGAGGCCCACAGCAGCTCCAAGGTCTAT
GACTCATGCTAAGCGAGCTAGACAGCCACTTTCAGAAGCAAGTAACCAGCAGCCCCTCTCTGGTGGTGAA
GAGAAATCTTGTACAAAACCATCGCCATCAAAAAAACGCTGTTCTGACAACACTGAAGTAGAAGTTTCTA
ACTTGGAAAATAAACAACCAGTTGAGTCGACATCTGCAAAATCTTGTTCTCCAAGTCCTGTGTCTCCTCA
GGTGCAGCCACAAGCAGCAGATACCATCAGTGATTCTGTTGCTGTCCCGGCATCACTGCTGGGCATGAGG
AGAGGGCTGAACTCAAGATTGGAAGCAACTGCAGCCTCCTCAGTTAAAACACGTATGCAAAAACTTGCAG
AGCAACGGCGCCGTTGGGATAATGATGATATGACAGATGACATTCCTGAAAGCTCACTCTTCTCACCAAT
GCCATCAGAGGAAAAGGCTGCTTCCCCTCCCAGACCTCTGCTTTCAAATGCCTCGGCAACTCCAGTTGGC
AGAAGGGGCCGTCTGGCCAATCTTGCTGCAACTATTTGCTCCTGGGAAGATGATGTAAATCACTCATTTG
CAAAACAAAACAGTGTACAAGAACAGCCTGGTACCGCTTGTTTATCCAAATTTTCCTCTGCAAGTGGAGC
ATCTGCTAGGATCAATAGCAGCAGTGTTAAGCAGGAAGCTACATTCTGTTCCCAAAGGGATGGCGACGCA
AGCTTAAACAAGGCCC
